>Addgene plasmid #69067 | mLPx-shZMPSTE24 | depositor partial sequence | sequence record 121678 | sequence targeted by the shRNA
GATCATGGATTCTGAAACATT
