>Addgene plasmid #69067 | mLPx-shZMPSTE24 | addgene partial sequence | sequence record 130884 | pLXSN5 5'-CCCTTGAACCTCCTCGTTCGACC-3'
CTCCTTCTCTAGGCGCCGGAATTAGATCTCTCGACTAGGGATAACAGGGTAATTGTTTGAATGAGGCTTC
AGTACTTTACAGAATCGTTGCCTGCACATCTTGGAAACACTTGCTGGGATTACTTCTTCAGGTTAACCCA
ACAGAAGGCTCGAGAAGGTATATGCTGTTGACAGTGAGCGCATCATGGATTCATGAAACATTTAGTGAAG
CCACAGATGTAAATGTTTCAGAATCCATGATCTGCCTACTGCCTCGGAATTCAAGGGGCTACTTTAGGAG
CAATTATCTTGTTTACTAAAACTGAATACCTTGCTATCTCTTTGATACATTTTTACAAAGCTGAATTAAA
ATGGTATAAATTAAATCACTTTTTTCAATTCTACCGGGTAGGGGAGGCGCTTTTCCCAAGGCAGTCTGGA
GCATGCGCTTTAGCAGCCCCGCTGGGCACTTGGCGCTACACAAGTGGCCTCTGGCCTCGCACACATTCCA
CATCCACCGGTAGGCGCCAACCGGCTCCGTTCTTTGGTGGCCCCTTCGCGCCACCTTCTACTCCTCCCCT
AGTCAGGAAGTTCCCCCCCGCCCCGCAGCTCGCGTCGTGCAGGACGTGACAAATGGAAGTAGCACGTCTC
ACTAGTCTCGTGCAGATGGACAGCACCGCTGAGCAATGGAAGCGGGTAGGCCTTTGGGGCAGCGGCCAAT
AGCAGCTTTGCTCCTTCGCTTTCTGGGCTCAGAGGCTGG
