>Addgene plasmid #69067 | mLPx-shZMPSTE24 | addgene partial sequence | sequence record 131112 | MSCV-rev 5'-CAGCGGGGCTGCTAAAGCGCATGC-3'
AAAGTGATTTAATTTATACCATTTTAATTCAGCTTTGTAAAAATGTATCAAAGAGATAGCAAGGTATTCA
GTTTTAGTAAACAAGATAATTGCTCCTAAAGTAGCCCCTTGAATTCCGAGGCAGTAGGCAGATCATGGAT
TCTGAAACATTTACATCTGTGGCTTCACTAAATGTTTCATGAATCCATGATGCGCTCACTGTCAACAGCA
TATACCTTCTCGAGCCTTCTGTTGGGTTAACCTGAAGAAGTAATCCCAGCAAGTGTTTCCAAGATGTGCA
GGCAACGATTCTGTAAAGTACTGAAGCCTCATTCAAACAATTACCCTGTTATCCCTAGTCGAGAGATCTA
ATTCCGGCGCCTAGAGAAGGAGTGAGGGCTGGATAAAGGGAGGATCGAGGCGGGGTCGAACGAGGAGGTT
CAAGGGGGAGAGACGGGGCGGATGGAGGAAGAGGAGGCGGAGGCTTAGGGTGTACAAAGGGCTTGACCCA
GGGAGGGGGGTCAAAAGCCAAGGCTTCCCAGGTCACGATGTAGGGGACCTGGTCTGGGTGTCCATGCGGG
CCAGGTGAAAAGACCTTGATCTTAACCTGGGTGATGAGGTCTCGGTTAAAGGTGCCGTCTCGCGGCCATC
CGACGTTAAAGGTTGGCCATTCTGCAGAGCAGAAGGTAACCCAACGTCTCTTCTTGACATCTACCGACTG
GTTGTGAGCGATCCGCTCGACATCTTTCC
