[The description below was written by a language model from this plasmid's Addgene catalogue record.]
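Description:
mLPx-shZMPSTE24 is a retroviral mammalian expression plasmid built on the MLPx backbone, with a total size of about 6.6 kb, of which the backbone accounts for roughly 6.5 kb. It is propagated in E. coli as a high-copy plasmid under ampicillin selection, and it carries a puromycin marker for selecting transduced or transfected mammalian cells. As a retroviral vector it is meant to be packaged into viral particles and delivered to target cells, where the proviral cassette integrates to give stable expression. No feature table accompanies the record, so the specific viral elements (LTRs, packaging signal), the bacterial origin and the arrangement of the cassette are not documented here.

The payload is a 102 bp short hairpin RNA insert directed against human ZMPSTE24 (also known as FACE1), the metalloprotease that processes prelamin A into mature lamin A. The hairpin was cloned between XhoI and EcoRI sites, both of which are retained, so the insert can be excised or exchanged. The record lists PGK as the promoter, but it does not specify whether this promoter drives the hairpin, the puromycin marker, or both. The depositor notes that the 5' end of the hairpin differs from the expected sequence, and states that this difference does not impair knockdown of ZMPSTE24.

The construct is used for stable knockdown of ZMPSTE24 in human cells. The associated publication concerns mutant lamin A and a p53-independent senescence program, consistent with using loss of this protease to study defects in lamin A processing and their effects on cell-cycle progression and senescence.
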