Addgene plasmid #69067: mLPx-shZMPSTE24
Purpose: encodes a shRNA against the protease ZMPSTE24
Depositing lab: Gerardo Ferbeyre. Depositing organization: University of Montreal. Publication: Mutant lamin A links prophase to a p53 independent senescence program. Moiseeva O, Lessard F, Acevedo-Aquino M, Vernier M, Tsantrizos YS, Ferbeyre G. Cell Cycle. 2015 Aug 3;14(15):2408-21. doi: 10.1080/15384101.2015.1053671. Epub 2015 Jun 1. PubMed 26029982.
Backbone
  Vector backbone: MLPx
  Backbone size w/o insert (bp): 6527
  Total vector size (bp): 6629
  Vector type: Mammalian Expression, Retroviral
  Selectable markers: Puromycin
Growth in bacteria
  Bacterial resistance: Ampicillin, 100 μg/mL
  Growth temperature: 37°C
  Growth strain: DH5alpha
  Copy number: High Copy
Gene/Insert
  Gene/Insert name: shRNA against ZMPSTE24 (alt name: shFACE1)
  Species: H. sapiens (human)
  Insert size (bp): 102
  Entrez Gene: ZMPSTE24 (a.k.a. FACE-1, FACE1, HGPS, PRO1, RSDM1, STE24, Ste24p)
  Promoter: PGK
  Cloning method: Restriction Enzyme; 5′ cloning site XhoI (not destroyed); 3′ cloning site EcoRI (not destroyed)
  Sequencing primers: 5′ CCCTTGAACCTCCTCGTTCGACC; 3′ CTTCGCGCCACCTTCTACTCCT
Terms and licenses: Academic/Nonprofit Terms; Industry Terms: Not Available to Industry
Depositor comments: The sequence of the 5' end of the hairpin is GATCATGGATTCTGAAACATT. This difference does not affect the ability of the hairpin to knockdown ZMPSTE24 expression.
How to cite: mLPx-shZMPSTE24 was a gift from Gerardo Ferbeyre (Addgene plasmid # 69067 ; http://n2t.net/addgene:69067 ; RRID:Addgene_69067)
